Addgene plasmid #62226: pTargetF
Purpose: Constitutive expression of sgRNA without donor editing template DNA
Depositing lab: Sheng Yang. Depositing organization: CAS Center for Excellence in Molecular Plant Sciences ("CEMPS"). Publication: Multigene editing in the Escherichia coli genome using the CRISPR-Cas9 system. Jiang Y, Chen B, Duan C, Sun B, Yang J, Yang S. Appl Environ Microbiol. 2015 Jan 30. pii: AEM.04023-14. 10.1128/AEM.04023-14 PubMed 25636838.
Backbone
  Vector backbone: Trc99a
  Backbone size w/o insert (bp): 2000
  Modifications to backbone: Replaced Amp with aadA
  Vector type: Bacterial Expression, CRISPR
Growth in bacteria
  Bacterial resistance: Spectinomycin, 50 μg/mL
  Growth temperature: 37°C
  Growth strain: DH5alpha
  Copy number: High Copy
Gene/Insert
  Gene/Insert name: sgRNA
  gRNA/shRNA sequence: GTTTTAGAGCTAGAAATAGCAAGTTAAAATAAGGCTAGTCCGTTATCAACTTGAAAAAGTG
  Species: Synthetic
  Promoter: pij23119
  Cloning method: Restriction Enzyme; 5′ cloning site unknown (unknown if destroyed); 3′ cloning site unknown (unknown if destroyed)
  Sequencing primers: 5′ MoClo-F (agcgaggaagcggaagagcg)
Terms and licenses: Academic/Nonprofit Terms; Industry Terms: Not Available to Industry
How to cite: pTargetF was a gift from Sheng Yang (Addgene plasmid # 62226 ; http://n2t.net/addgene:62226 ; RRID:Addgene_62226)
