[The description below was written by a language model from this plasmid's Addgene catalogue record and pLannotate feature annotations shown in this document.]
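Description:
pTargetF is a small (about 2.1 kb) bacterial CRISPR plasmid built on a Trc99a-derived backbone and designed to express a single guide RNA constitutively in Escherichia coli. It carries no donor editing template, so any repair template has to be supplied separately. The original ampicillin marker of the backbone was replaced with aadA, an aminoglycoside adenylyltransferase that confers spectinomycin (and streptomycin) resistance. Replication depends on a high-copy ColE1/pMB1-type origin, and the plasmid is maintained in standard cloning strains such as DH5alpha.

The payload is a compact sgRNA cassette. A synthetic constitutive J23119 promoter, in the version modified to end with an SpeI site, sits upstream of the Streptococcus pyogenes Cas9 guide RNA scaffold. A gap of roughly 20 nt between promoter and scaffold is consistent with the position of a targeting spacer, but the record does not state which locus, if any, that spacer targets. A fragment of a pUC-type multiple cloning site lies just downstream of the scaffold.

The automated annotation also reports several short partial matches: an RSF origin fragment, a bom fragment, a few codons of an apramycin resistance gene directly preceding aadA, and a partial mutant FRT site. These look like remnants of construction or sequence similarity rather than functional elements.

The plasmid encodes no Cas9, so the nuclease must come from a separate, compatible construct. The associated publication describes multigene editing of the E. coli genome with CRISPR-Cas9, and pTargetF serves as the guide-delivery component of that system.
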