Features (pLannotate 1.2.2; 9 found; start..end, strand, type, name):
      1..125     +  rep_origin     RSF ori (fragment): Plasmids containing the RSF 1030 origin of replication can be propagated in E. coli cells that contain additional plasmids with compatible origins.
    130..183     -  misc_feature   bom (fragment): basis of mobility region from pBR322
    192..226     +  promoter       J23119(SpeI) promoter: bacterial promoter (Registry of Standard Biological Parts BBa J23119) modified to end with an SpeI site
    247..322     +  misc_RNA       gRNA scaffold: guide RNA scaffold for the Streptococcus pyogenes CRISPR/Cas9 system
    335..353     +  misc_feature   MCS (fragment): pUC18/19 multiple cloning site
    481..507     +  CDS            ApmR (fragment): aminoglycoside 3-N-acetyltransferase type IV ; aac(3)IV; confers resistance to apramycin (Paget and Davies, 1996)
    508..1299    +  CDS            SmR: aminoglycoside adenylyltransferase (Murphy, 1985); aadA; confers resistance to spectinomycin and streptomycin
   1333..1353    +  protein_bind   FRT (mutant) (fragment): FRT site with a mutation in the core sequence (Azam et al., 1997) FLP recombinase from the Saccharomyces cerevisiae 2μ plasmid
   1473..2061    +  rep_origin     ori: high-copy-number ColE1/pMB1/pBR322/pUC origin of replication
>Addgene plasmid #62226 | pTargetF | addgene full sequence | sequence record 227924 | Addgene NGS Result
CATGTTCTTTCCTGCGTTATCCCCTGATTCTGTGGATAACCGTATTACCGCCTTTGAGTGAGCTGATACC
GCTCGCCGCAGCCGAACGACCGAGCGCAGCGAGTCAGTGAGCGAGGAAGCGGAAGAGCGCCTGATGCGGT
ATTTTCTCCTTACGCATCTGTGCGGTATTTCACACCGCATATGCTGGATCCTTGACAGCTAGCTCAGTCC
TAGGTATAATACTAGTCATCGCCGCAGCGGTTTCAGGTTTTAGAGCTAGAAATAGCAAGTTAAAATAAGG
CTAGTCCGTTATCAACTTGAAAAAGTGGCACCGAGTCGGTGCTTTTTTTGAATTCTCTAGAGTCGACCTG
CAGAAGCTTAGATCTATTACCCTGTTATCCCTACTCGAGTTCATGTGCAGCTCCATAAGCAAAAGGGGAT
GATAAGTTTATCACCACCGACTATTTGCAACAGTGCCGTTGATCGTGCTATGATCGACTGATGTCATCAG
CGGTGGAGTGCAATGTCATGAGGGAAGCGGTGATCGCCGAAGTATCGACTCAACTATCAGAGGTAGTTGG
CGTCATCGAGCGCCATCTCGAACCGACGTTGCTGGCCGTACATTTGTACGGCTCCGCAGTGGATGGCGGC
CTGAAGCCACACAGTGATATTGATTTGCTGGTTACGGTGACCGTAAGGCTTGATGAAACAACGCGGCGAG
CTTTGATCAACGACCTTTTGGAAACTTCGGCTTCCCCTGGAGAGAGCGAGATTCTCCGCGCTGTAGAAGT
CACCATTGTTGTGCACGACGACATCATTCCGTGGCGTTATCCAGCTAAGCGCGAACTGCAATTTGGAGAA
TGGCAGCGCAATGACATTCTTGCAGGTATCTTCGAGCCAGCCACGATCGACATTGATCTGGCTATCTTGC
TGACAAAAGCAAGAGAACATAGCGTTGCCTTGGTAGGTCCAGCGGCGGAGGAACTCTTTGATCCGGTTCC
TGAACAGGATCTATTTGAGGCGCTAAATGAAACCTTAACGCTATGGAACTCGCCGCCCGACTGGGCTGGC
GATGAGCGAAATGTAGTGCTTACGTTGTCCCGCATTTGGTACAGCGCAGTAACCGGCAAAATCGCGCCGA
AGGATGTCGCTGCCGACTGGGCAATGGAGCGCCTGCCGGCCCAGTATCAGCCCGTCATACTTGAAGCTAG
ACAGGCTTATCTTGGACAAGAAGAAGATCGCTTGGCCTCGCGCGCAGATCAGTTGGAAGAATTTGTCCAC
TACGTGAAAGGCGAGATCACCAAGGTAGTCGGCAAATAAGATGCCGCTCGCCAGTCGATTGGCTGAGCTC
ATAAGTTCCTATTCCGAAGTTCCGCGAACGCGTAAAGGATCTAGGTGAAGATCCTTTTTGATAATCTCAT
GACCAAAATCCCTTAACGTGAGTTTTCGTTCCACTGAGCGTCAGACCCCGTAGAAAAGATCAAAGGATCT
TCTTGAGATCCTTTTTTTCTGCGCGTAATCTGCTGCTTGCAAACAAAAAAACCACCGCTACCAGCGGTGG
TTTGTTTGCCGGATCAAGAGCTACCAACTCTTTTTCCGAAGGTAACTGGCTTCAGCAGAGCGCAGATACC
AAATACTGTCCTTCTAGTGTAGCCGTAGTTAGGCCACCACTTCAAGAACTCTGTAGCACCGCCTACATAC
CTCGCTCTGCTAATCCTGTTACCAGTGGCTGCTGCCAGTGGCGATAAGTCGTGTCTTACCGGGTTGGACT
CAAGACGATAGTTACCGGATAAGGCGCAGCGGTCGGGCTGAACGGGGGGTTCGTGCACACAGCCCAGCTT
GGAGCGAACGACCTACACCGAACTGAGATACCTACAGCGTGAGCTATGAGAAAGCGCCACGCTTCCCGAA
GGGAGAAAGGCGGACAGGTATCCGGTAAGCGGCAGGGTCGGAACAGGAGAGCGCACGAGGGAGCTTCCAG
GGGGAAACGCCTGGTATCTTTATAGTCCTGTCGGGTTTCGCCACCTCTGACTTGAGCGTCGATTTTTGTG
ATGCTCGTCAGGGGGGCGGAGCCTATGGAAAAACGCCAGCAACGCGGCCTTTTTACGGTTCCTGGCCTTT
TGCTGGCCTTTTGCTCA
